>Addgene plasmid #24555 | pFloxin-TAP | depositor full sequence | sequence record 11441 | Author sequence
AAGCTTCCTTCTGCAGGAGCGTACAGAACCCAGGGCCCTGGCACCCGTGCAGACCCTGGCCCACCCCACC
TGGGCGCTCAGTGCCCAAGAGATGTCCACACCTAGGATGTCCCGCGGTGGGTGGGGGGCCCGAGAGACGG
GCAGGCCGGGGGCAGGCCTGGCCATGCGGGGCCGAACCGGGCACTGCCCAGCGTGGGGCGCGGGGGCCAC
GGCGCGCGCCCCCAGCCCCCGGGCCCAGCACCCCAAGGCGGCCAACGCCAAAACTCTCCCTCCTCCTCTT
CCTCAATCTCGCTCTCGCTCTTTTTTTTTTTCGCAAAAGGAGGGGAGAGGGGGTAAAAAAATGCTGCACT
GTCGGCGAAGCCGGTGAGTGAGCGGCGCGGGGCCAATCGCGTGCGCCGTTCCGAAAGTTGCCTTTTATGG
CTCGAGCGGCCGCGGCGGCGCCCTATAAAACCCAGCGGCGCGACGCGCCACCACCGCCGAGACCGCGTCC
GCCCGCGAGCACAGAGCCTCGCCTTTGCCACCATGGCTATAACTTCGTATAGCATACATTATACGAACGG
TAGTGATAGGCCTTTTAGCTACATCTGCCAATCCATCTCATTTTCACACACACACACACCACTTTCCTTC
TGGTCAGTGGGCACATGTCCAGCCTCAAGTTTATATCACCACCCCCAATGCCCAACACTTGTATGGCCTT
GGGCGGGTCATCCCCCCCCCCACCCCCAGTATCTGCAACCTCAAGCTAGCTTGGGTGCGTTGGTTGTGGA
TAAGTAGCTAGACTCCAGCAACCAGTAACCTCTGCCCTTTCTCCTCCATGACAACCAGGTACCGGTGCAT
GCGGCGCGCCACTAGTCATCACCATCACCATCACGATTATGATATTCCAACTACTGCTAGCGAGAATTTG
TATTTTCAGGGTGAGCTCGACTACAAAGACCATGACGGTGATTATAAAGATCATGACATCGACTACAAGG
ATGACGATGACAAGTAGGATATCGCTAGCGGATCCACCACCTACAGCCCAGTGGGGTCGCTCTAGAGCGA
CCTCGAGGGGGGGCTAGATAAGTAAATGATCATAATCAGCCATATCACATCTGTAGAGGTTTTACTTGCT
TTAAAAAACCTCCCACACCTCCCCCTGAACCTGAAACATAAAATGAATGCAATTGTTGTTGTTAACTTGT
TTATTGCAGCTTATAATGGTTACAAATAAAGCAATAGCATCACAAATTTCACAAATAAAGCATTTTTTTC
ACTGCATTCTAGTTGTGGTTTGTCCAAACTCATCAATGTATCTTATCATGTCTAGATCCGGGGGTACCGC
GTCGAGAAGTTCCTATTCCGAAGTTCCTATTCTCTAGAAAGTATAGGAACTTCGTCGACGCGAATTCGTA
ATCATGGTCATAGCTGTTTCCTGTGTGAAATTGTTATCCGCTCACAATTCCACACAACATACGAGCCGGA
AGCATAAAGTGTAAAGCCTGGGGTGCCTAATGAGTGAGCTAACTCACATTAATTGCGTTGCGCTCACTGC
CCGCTTTCCAGTCGGGAAACCTGTCGTGCCAGCTGCATTAATGAATCGGCCAACGCGCGGGGAGAGGCGG
TTTGCGTATTGGGCGCTCTTCCGCTTCCTCGCTCACTGACTCGCTGCGCTCGGTCGTTCGGCTGCGGCGA
GCGGTATCAGCTCACTCAAAGGCGGTAATACGGTTATCCACAGAATCAGGGGATAACGCAGGAAAGAACA
TGTGAGCAAAAGGCCAGCAAAAGGCCAGGAACCGTAAAAAGGCCGCGTTGCTGGCGTTTTTCCATAGGCT
CCGCCCCCCTGACGAGCATCACAAAAATCGACGCTCAAGTCAGAGGTGGCGAAACCCGACAGGACTATAA
AGATACCAGGCGTTTCCCCCTGGAAGCTCCCTCGTGCGCTCTCCTGTTCCGACCCTGCCGCTTACCGGAT
ACCTGTCCGCCTTTCTCCCTTCGGGAAGCGTGGCGCTTTCTCATAGCTCACGCTGTAGGTATCTCAGTTC
GGTGTAGGTCGTTCGCTCCAAGCTGGGCTGTGTGCACGAACCCCCCGTTCAGCCCGACCGCTGCGCCTTA
TCCGGTAACTATCGTCTTGAGTCCAACCCGGTAAGACACGACTTATCGCCACTGGCAGCAGCCACTGGTA
ACAGGATTAGCAGAGCGAGGTATGTAGGCGGTGCTACAGAGTTCTTGAAGTGGTGGCCTAACTACGGCTA
CACTAGAAGGACAGTATTTGGTATCTGCGCTCTGCTGAAGCCAGTTACCTTCGGAAAAAGAGTTGGTAGC
TCTTGATCCGGCAAACAAACCACCGCTGGTAGCGGTGGTTTTTTTGTTTGCAAGCAGCAGATTACGCGCA
GAAAAAAAGGATCTCAAGAAGATCCTTTGATCTTTTCTACGGGGTCTGACGCTCAGTGGAACGAAAACTC
ACGTTAAGGGATTTTGGTCATGAGATTATCAAAAAGGATCTTCACCTAGATCCTTTTAAATTAAAAATGA
AGTTTTAAATCAATCTAAAGTATATATGAGTAAACTTGGTCTGACAGTTACCAATGCTTAATCAGTGAGG
CACCTATCTCAGCGATCTGTCTATTTCGTTCATCCATAGTTGCCTGACTCCCCGTCGTGTAGATAACTAC
GATACGGGAGGGCTTACCATCTGGCCCCAGTGCTGCAATGATACCGCGAGACCCACGCTCACCGGCTCCA
GATTTATCAGCAATAAACCAGCCAGCCGGAAGGGCCGAGCGCAGAAGTGGTCCTGCAACTTTATCCGCCT
CCATCCAGTCTATTAATTGTTGCCGGGAAGCTAGAGTAAGTAGTTCGCCAGTTAATAGTTTGCGCAACGT
TGTTGCCATTGCTACAGGCATCGTGGTGTCACGCTCGTCGTTTGGTATGGCTTCATTCAGCTCCGGTTCC
CAACGATCAAGGCGAGTTACATGATCCCCCATGTTGTGCAAAAAAGCGGTTAGCTCCTTCGGTCCTCCGA
TCGTTGTCAGAAGTAAGTTGGCCGCAGTGTTATCACTCATGGTTATGGCAGCACTGCATAATTCTCTTAC
TGTCATGCCATCCGTAAGATGCTTTTCTGTGACTGGTGAGTACTCAACCAAGTCATTCTGAGAATAGTGT
ATGCGGCGACCGAGTTGCTCTTGCCCGGCGTCAATACGGGATAATACCGCGCCACATAGCAGAACTTTAA
AAGTGCTCATCATTGGAAAACGTTCTTCGGGGCGAAAACTCTCAAGGATCTTACCGCTGTTGAGATCCAG
TTCGATGTAACCCACTCGTGCACCCAACTGATCTTCAGCATCTTTTACTTTCACCAGCGTTTCTGGGTGA
GCAAAAACAGGAAGGCAAAATGCCGCAAAAAAGGGAATAAGGGCGACACGGAAATGTTGAATACTCATAC
TCTTCCTTTTTCAATATTATTGAAGCATTTATCAGGGTTATTGTCTCATGAGCGGATACATATTTGAATG
TATTTAGAAAAATAAACAAATAGGGGTTCCGCGCACATTTCCCCGAAAAGTGCCACCTGACGTCTAAGAA
ACCATTATTATCATGACATTAACCTATAAAAATAGGCGTATCACGAGGCCCTTTCGTCTCGCGCGTTTCG
GTGATGACGGTGAAAACCTCTGACACATGCAGCTCCCGGAGACGGTCACAGCTTGTCTGTAAGCGGATGC
CGGGAGCAGACAAGCCCGTCAGGGCGCGTCAGCGGGTGTTGGCGGGTGTCGGGGCTGGCTTAACTATGCG
GCATCAGAGCAGATTGTACTGAGAGTGCACCATATGCGGTGTGAAATACCGCACAGATGCGTAAGGAGAA
AATACCGCATCAGGCGCCATTCGCCATTCAGGCTGCGCAACTGTTGGGAAGGGCGATCGGTGCGGGCCTC
TTCGCTATTACGCCAGCTGGCGAAAGGGGGATGTGCTGCAAGGCGATTAAGTTGGGTAACGCCAGGGTTT
TCCCAGTCACGACGTTGTAAAACGACGGCCAGTGCCAAGCTT
Features (pLannotate 1.2.2; 18 found; start..end, strand, type, name):
    529..562     +  protein_bind   lox66: Right element (RE) mutant of loxP (Araki et al., 2010). Cre-mediated recombination occurs in the 8-bp core sequence (GCATACAT). Cre recombinase
    745..830     +  misc_feature   En2 SA (fragment): splice acceptor from the mouse Engrailed 2 gene (Skarnes et al., 1992)
    857..874     +  CDS            7xHis (fragment): 6xHis affinity tag
    929..994     +  CDS            3xFLAG: three tandem FLAG® epitope tags, followed by an enterokinase cleavage site
   1048..1064    +  misc_feature   MCS (fragment): pBluescript multiple cloning site
   1076..1161    +  CDS            large T antigen (fragment): large T antigen from SV40 (simian virus 40)
   1184..1305    +  polyA_signal   SV40 poly(A) signal: SV40 polyadenylation signal
   1336..1383    +  protein_bind   FRT: FLP-mediated recombination occurs in the 8-bp core sequence TCTAGAAA (Turan and Bode, 2011). FLP recombinase from the Saccharomyces cerevisiae 2μ plasmid
   1431..1447    -  protein_bind   lac operator: The lac repressor binds to the lac operator to inhibit transcription in E. coli. This inhibition can be relieved by adding lactose or isopropyl-β-D-thiogalactopyranoside (IPTG). lac repressor encoded by lacI
   1455..1485    -  promoter       lac promoter: promoter for the E. coli lac operon
   1500..1521    -  protein_bind   CAP binding site: CAP binding activates transcription in the presence of cAMP. E. coli catabolite activator protein
   1534..1626    -  CDS            lacI (fragment): lac repressor; lacI; The lac repressor binds to the lac operator to inhibit transcription in E. coli. This inhibition can be relieved by adding lactose or isopropyl-β-D-thiogalactopyranoside (IPTG).
   1809..2397    -  rep_origin     ori: high-copy-number ColE1/pMB1/pBR322/pUC origin of replication
   2568..3428    -  CDS            AmpR: β-lactamase; bla; confers resistance to ampicillin, carbenicillin, and related antibiotics
   3429..3533    -  promoter       AmpR promoter: bla
   3628..3663    +  CDS            rop (fragment): Rop protein, which maintains plasmids at low copy number; rop
   3765..3864    +  misc_feature   bom (fragment): basis of mobility region from pBR322
   3870..4024    -  CDS            lacZα (fragment): LacZα fragment of β-galactosidase; lacZ fragment
