[The description below was written by a language model from this plasmid's Addgene catalogue record and pLannotate feature annotations shown in this document.]
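Description:
pFloxin-TAP is a 4,032 bp empty shuttle vector built on a pBluescript backbone and catalogued as a mouse targeting, Cre/lox construct. It belongs to the Floxin system, a resource for genetically engineering mouse embryonic stem cells. In bacteria it is maintained through a ColE1/pUC-type origin and selected with ampicillin via the β-lactamase gene and its native promoter. The origin is annotated as a high-copy type, but the catalogue entry lists the plasmid as low copy and recommends a recombination-deficient host strain. Residual lac promoter/operator, lacZα, lacI, rop and bom fragments are backbone remnants rather than functional payload.

No gene is inserted. The working cassette begins with a lox66 site, a right-element mutant of loxP. When such a site recombines with a complementary mutant lox site, Cre-mediated integration is favoured over excision, which suits the plasmid to site-specific insertion at a compatible lox site already present in the genome. Downstream is a fragment of the mouse Engrailed 2 splice acceptor, which allows an upstream endogenous exon to splice into the cassette. It is followed by the TAP tag, described by the depositor as 6xHis, a TEV protease cleavage site and 3xFLAG. The feature table detects the His and FLAG portions but does not annotate the TEV site. The tag is recorded as C-terminal, so a coding sequence cloned by restriction digestion would be fused upstream of it, although the record does not state the exact cloning sites. An SV40 poly(A) signal, preceded by a short large T antigen fragment, terminates the transcript, and a single FRT site lies beyond it. No mammalian promoter or mammalian selection marker is annotated, which suggests that expression depends on the locus receiving the cassette. A typical use would be expressing tandem-affinity-tagged proteins for purification or detection.
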