Addgene plasmid #24555: pFloxin-TAP
Purpose: (Empty Backbone)
Depositing lab: Jeremy Reiter. Depositing organization: University of California, San Francisco (UCSF). Publication: Floxin, a resource for genetically engineering mouse ESCs. Singla V, Hunkapiller J, Santos N, Seol AD, Norman AR, Wakenight P, Skarnes WC, Reiter JF. Nat Methods. 2010 Jan . 7(1):50-2. 10.1038/nmeth.1406 PubMed 19966808.
Backbone
  Vector backbone: pBluescript
  Backbone size (bp): 4032
  Vector type: Mouse Targeting, Cre/Lox
Growth in bacteria
  Bacterial resistance: Ampicillin, 100 μg/mL
  Growth temperature: 37°C
  Growth strain: Stbl2
  Growth instructions: Stbl2 (Invitrogen) or other RecA- strain 37 degrees in LB media
  Copy number: Low Copy
Gene/Insert
  Gene/Insert name: None
  Tag / fusion protein: TAP (C terminal on backbone)
  Cloning method: Restriction Enzyme
  Sequencing primers: 5′ aacctctgccctttctcctc
Terms and licenses: Academic/Nonprofit Terms; Industry Terms: Not Available to Industry
Depositor comments: TAP tag is 6X his-TEV cleavage site-3X FLAG tag
How to cite: pFloxin-TAP was a gift from Jeremy Reiter (Addgene plasmid # 24555 ; http://n2t.net/addgene:24555 ; RRID:Addgene_24555)
