>Addgene plasmid #24555 | pFloxin-TAP | addgene partial sequence | sequence record 30500 | 24555 with lac_promoter
CGCGTCGACGAAGTTCCTATACTTTCTAGAGAATAGGAACTTCGGAATAGGAACTTCTCGACGCGGTACC
CCCGGATCTAGACATGATAAGATACATTGATGAGTTTGGACAAACCACAACTAGAATGCAGTGAAAAAAA
TGCTTTATTTGTGAAATTTGTGATGCTATTGCTTTATTTGTAACCATTATAAGCTGCAATAAACAAGTTA
ACAACAACAATTGCATTCATTTTATGTTTCAGGTTCAGGGGGAGGTGTGGGAGGTTTTTTAAAGCAAGTA
AAACCTCTACAGATGTGATATGGCTGATTATGATCATTACTTATCTAGCCCCCCCTCGAGGTCGCTCTAG
AGCGACCCCACTGGGCTGTAGGTGGTGGATCCGCTAGCGATATCCTACTTGTCATCGTCATCCTTGTAGT
CGATGTCATGATCTTTATAATCACCGTCATGGTCTTTGTAGTCGAGCTCACCCTGAAAATACAAATTCTC
GCTAGCAGTAGTTGGAATATCATAATCGTGATGGTGATGGTGATGACTAGTGGCGCGCCGCATGCACCGG
TACCTGGTTGTCATGGAGGAGAAAGGGCAGAGGTTACTGGTTGCTGGAGTCTAGCTACTTATCCACAACC
AACGCACCCAAGCTAGCTTGAGGTTGCAGATACTGGGGGTGGGGGGGGGGG
